>Addgene plasmid #146016 | pAc5.1B-lambdaN-HA-DmSmaug-K606AR609A-V5His6_C | depositor full sequence | sequence record 288461 | Full Sequence
CTTCAAGGAATTAATTCTATATTCTAAAAACACAAATGATACTTCTAAAAAAAATCATGAATGGCATCAA
CTCTGAATCAAATCTTTGCAGATGCACCTACTTCTCATTTCCACTGTCACATCATTTTTCCAGATCTCGC
TGCCTGTTATGTGGCCCACAAACCAAGACACGTTTTATGGCCATTAAAGCTGGCTGATCGTCGCCAAACA
CCAAATACATATCAATATGTACATTCGAGAAAGAAGCGATCAAAGAAGCGTCTTCGGGCGAGTAGGAGAA
TGCGGAGGAGAAGGAGAACGAGCTGATCTAGTATCTCTCCACAATCCAATGCCAACTGACCAACTGGCCA
TATTCGGAGCAATTTGAAGCCAATTTCCATCGCCTGGCGATCGCTCCATTCTTGGCTATATGTTTTTCAC
CGTTCCCGGGGCCATTTTCAAAGACTCGTCGGTAAGATAAGATTGTGTCACTCGCTGTCTCTCTTCATTT
GTCGAAGAATGCTGAGGAATTTCGCGATGACGTCGGCGAGTATTTTGAAGAATGAGAATAATTTGTATTT
ATACGAAAATCAGTTAGTGGAATTTTCTACAAAAACATGTTATCTATAGATAATTTTGTTGCAAAATATG
TTGACTATGACAAAGATTGTATGTATATACCTTTAATGTATTCTCATTTTCTTATGTATTTATAATGGCA
ATGATGATACTGATGATATTTTAAGATGATGCCAGACCACAGGCTGATTTCTGCGTCTTTTGCCGAACGC
AGTGCATGTGCGGTTGTTGTTTTTTGGAATAGTTTCAATTTTCGGACTGTCCGCTTTGATTTCAGTTTCT
TGGCTTATTCAAAAAGCAAAGTAAAGCCAAAAAAGCGAGATGGCAATACCAAATGCGGCAAAACGGTAGT
GGAAGGAAAGGGGTGCGGGGCAGCGGAAGGAAGGGTGGGGCGGGGCGTGGCGGGGTCTGTGGCTGGGCGC
GACGTCACCGACGTTGGAGCCACTCCTTTGACCATGTGTGCGTGTGTGTATTATTCGTGTCTCGCCACTC
GCCGGTTGTTTTTTTCTTTTTATCTCGCTCTCTCTAGCGCCATCTCGTACGCATGCTCAACGCACCGCAT
GTTGCCGTGTCCTTTATGCGTCATTTTGGCTCGAAATAGGCAATTATTTAAACAAAGATTAGTCAACGAA
AACGCTAAAATAAATAAGTCTACAATATGGTTACTTATTGCCATGTGTGTGCAGCCAACGATAGCAACAA
AAGCAACAACACAGTGGCTTTCCCTCTTTCACTTTTTGTTTGCAAGCGCGTGCGAGCAAGACGGCACGAC
CGGCAAACGCAATTACGCTGACAAAGAGCAGACGAAGTTTTGGCCGAAAAACATCAAGGCGCCTGATACG
AATGCATTTGCAATAACAATTGCGATATTTAATATTGTTTATGAAGCTGTTTGACTTCAAAACACACAAA
AAAAAAAATAAAACAAATTATTTGAAAGAGAATTAGGAATCGGACAGCTTATCGTTACGGGCTAACAGCA
CACCGAGACGAAATAGCTTACCTGACGTCACAGCCTCTGGAAGAACTGCCGCCAAGCAGAGAGAGAGAGA
AAAAGAGGGAGAGCAGCTTAGACCGCATGTGCTTGTGTGTGAGGCGTCTCTCTCTTCGTCTCCTGTTTGC
GCAAACGCATAGACTGCACTGAGAAAATCGATTACCTATTTTTTATGAATGAATATTTGCACTATTACTA
TTCAAAACTATTAAGATAGCAATCACATTCAATAGCCAAATACTATACCACCTGAGCGATGCAACGAAAT
GATCAATTTGAGCAAAAATGCTGCATATTTAGGACGGCATCATTATAGAAATGCTTCTTGCTGTGTACTT
TTCTCTCGTCTGGCAGCTGTTTCGCCGTTATTGTTAAAACCGGCTTAAGTTAGGTGTGTTTTCTACGACT
AGTGATGCCCCTACTAGAAGATGTGTGTTGCACAAATGTCCCTGAATAACCAATTTGAAGTGCAGATAGC
AGTAAACGTAAGCTAATATGAATATTATTTAACTGTAATGTTTTAATATCGCTGGACATTACTAATAAAC
CCACTATAAACACATGTACATATGTATGTTTTGGCATACAATGAGTAGTTGGGGAAAAAATGTGTAAAAG
CACCGTGACCATCACAGCATAAAGATAACCAGCTGAAGTATCGAATATGAGTAACCCCCAAATTGAATCA
CATGCCGCAACTGATAGGACCCATGGAAGTACACTCTTCATGGCGATATACAAGACACACACAAGCACGA
ACACCCAGTTGCGGAGGAAATTCTCCGTAAATGAAAACCCAATCGGCGAACAATTCATACCCATATATGG
TAAAAGTTTTGAACGCGACTTGAGAGCGGAGAGCATTGCGGCTGATAAGGTTTTAGCGCTAAGCGGGCTT
TATAAAACGGGCTGCGGGACCAGTTTTCATATCACTACCGTTTGAGTTCTTGTGCTGTGTGGATACTCCT
CCCGACACAAAGCCGCTCCATCAGCCAGCAGTCGTCTAATCCAGAGACCCCGGATCGGGGTACCAACATG
GACGCACAAACACGACGACGTGAGCGTCGCGCTGAGAAACAAGCTCAATGGAAAGCTGCAAACGGTGGAT
CTCCTCCACATATGGCTTACCCATACGATGTTCCAGATTACGCTCCTCCAAGCTTGAATTCTGCAGATAT
CATGAAGTACGCAACTGGAACTGACAACGCGATGACCTCCGGCATCAGCGGCCAAACCAATAACTCTAAC
AGTGCATCCAACGAGATGCAGCCAACCACATCAACGCCTACTGCAGCCCACAAGGAGGCCACATCAACGG
CCACGACGACGGCGACATACGCCAATGGCAATCCCAATTCTAACGCCAATCCCAGCCAGAGCCAGCCGTC
CAATGCGCTGTTTTGCGAGCAGGTGACCACAGTGACAAATCTCTTCGAGAAGTGGAACGACTGCGAGCGA
ACCGTCGTGATGTACGCGCTGCTCAAGCGGCTGCGCTACCCGAGCCTCAAGTTTCTACAGTATTCTATCG
ACAGCAACCTGACCCAGAACCTGGGCACCTCGCAGACCAATCTGAGCAGCGTGGTTATTGACATCAATGC
CAACAATCCGGTGTACCTGCAGAATCTACTCAACGCCTACAAGACGTTCCAGCCATGTGACCTGCTCGAC
GCCATGTCCTCCTCGTCGTCCGACAAGGACTCGATGCCATGTTACGGCAGTGACTTCCAGATCACCACAT
CAGCGCAGTGTGACGAGCGAAAGCTGTATGCCCGCAAGGAGGACATTCTGCATGAAGTACTGAACATGCT
GCCTCTGCTGAAGCCGGGCAATGAGGAGGCCAAGCTTATCTACCTGACCCTCATACCAGTTGCCGTCAAG
GACACCATGCAGCAAATTGTGCCCACGGAGTTGGTGCAGCAGATCTTCTCGTACCTACTCATCCATCCAG
CTATCACCAGCGAGGACAGACGTTCGCTCAACATTTGGCTGCGTCACTTGGAGGATCATATCCAAGCGGC
TGCGGCGGGCCTGACAAATCGCAGTTACTTCCTGCAGCCCTCGCCGCAACTGGTCGCTGGTGGTAGCTCA
ACAGGCAGTGGTAGCTGTTCCTCTTCGGCGACCAGCTCTTCGACAGCATCCTGTTCGTCGGTGGCCTCAT
CCTCGTTGTGCCCCGCAAGCGGCAGCCGTTCCTCACGCACCAACGACTGGCAAACGATCGCCCCGCCCAG
CAAGCAATTGCAAAACAAATTGGCCGGTGATTGGCGTGGCAATGGAGGCGGCAGCTCCAGCGGGTCGATC
AATCCACTCTGTGATAATCTTAATGGTATTACCCTGAACGAATTAGCTTCTAGTCAGAACAGTCTCGGCC
TGTCGCTGGAGGGCAGCTCTTCCCTGGTCAACGGTGTGGTCGCTGGTGCAGGCTCTATGTTGGGAATCGC
TGGTGGCGACGATCATGACACGTCATTTAGCAAGAATGGCACGGAGATTCTCGATTTTGACCCGGTGACG
GCGGACATGGGTGAGGCCTGTAGTCTGGCCAGCAGTAGCCTTTGTGGACGTAACGGTGGAAATCCTGTTG
AGGATCGATCGCAACCTCCGCCGAATCTTCAGCAGCAATTGCTTCAGCCTCCTCCCTATGCCTCGATCCT
TATGGGAAACGTGGGCGATCAGTTTGGAGAGATCAACCGGTGGAGCCTGGACAGCAAGATTGCAGCCCTG
AAGACGCGGCGCTCTAACAGCCTCACCACGCAAACGATCTCTAGCTGTTCCAGCTCGTCTAACTCATCGG
TGATCACGGTCAATGACAACTGCTCCAATTCAACGGAGAATCTGGCACAGTTTGCCAACAAGCCCCGTAG
TTTTTCCTTATCGATTGAGCATCAGCGCGGCGCCTTGATGAACAGCGGTTCCGATACTCGTCTGGATGAA
TTCAAGCCCAATTATATTAAGTTCCACACGCGCAACGTGGGCATGTCGGGAATCGGACTCTGGCTAGCAT
CCTTGGCACTGCACAAGTACATCGAGCTGTTCAAGAACATGACGTACGAGGAAATGCTCTTGATCACCGA
GGACTTTCTGCAGAGTGTTGGCGTCACCAAGGGCGCCTCCCACAAGCTTGCCCTTTGCATTGATAAGCTG
AAGGAACGGGCCAATATTCTTAACCGGGTAGAACAAGAACTGCTATCGGGTCAAATGGAGCTGAGCACGG
CGGTTGAGGAGCTAACAAATATTGTGCTGACACCAATGAAGCCACTGGAGTCTCCAGGACCACCGGAGGA
AAACATTGGTCTGCGTTTTCTTAAGGTCATTGACATTGTGACCAATACGTTGCAGCAGGATCCGTATGCT
GTCCAAGACGACGAGACTTTGGGTGTGCTTATGTGGATTCTAGACCGTTCTATCCACAACGAGGCATTTA
TGAATCATGCCAGTCAACTCAAGGACCTGAAGTTTAAGTTGTCCAAGATGAAGATCTCCATGGTTCCCAA
AATGCATCACGTTAAGCCAGCCGGCGTCGGGCCAAACAATGGGAACATTAACAAGCCAAGATGGAATGGT
AAGACTCGCAAATGCGATACTAAAAATGGCAGCAACGATAGGATTAACAACCGCAAAAACTCCAACGACA
TGCTAAACTTTTCGCTAAATTGCCTGCCACACCCGCTGCCCCATCATTCGCAGCAGGCTCCGCCGCCTCT
GCCACAGTTTGACTACAACGGCTATGGCGGCGGTCCATCCCATCAGCCGCAGTACAAGAGCTCCTCGTAC
CCAAGCTTCATGGGTAATCCTCAGCAGCAGCCACCACCGCCGCCGTCTAGTAAGTCGCATCATCATCCCC
AGCAGATGCAACAGATGCTGCAGCAACACAACCACTTTCCAGCGCTGCCTCAGCAGACGCCACCACAATC
GCATCGCCGGTCGCTGAATAATCTTATTCTGGTGGCCGGAGGTCCGCAGCAACCGCAGCAATTGATCTTT
AAGCCCGGTCAGGGAGTGCTCACCAACAACGGATCTAACGACAACCTGGTATTGGAACGCAATCAGCAGT
CGCAGCAGCAGAGAAAACTTAGCGGAGGAGTGTCCAGTGCGGAGCAACAACCAAAGAAGACCATGGCCGC
TGTTGTGATGGAAAATTTGGCCAAATTTGATCAACATTTTACGCTATTCCGCTCGAGTCTAGAGGGCCCG
CGGTTCGAAGGTAAGCCTATCCCTAACCCTCTCCTCGGTCTCGATTCTACGCGTACCGGTCATCATCACC
ATCACCATTGAGTTTAAACCCGCTGATCAGCCTCGACTGTGCCTTCTAAGGCCTGAGCTCGCTGATCAGC
CTCGATCGAGGATCCAGACATGATAAGATACATTGATGAGTTTGGACAAACCACAACTAGAATGCAGTGA
AAAAAATGCTTTATTTGTGAAATTTGTGATGCTATTGCTTTATTTGTAACCATTATAAGCTGCAATAAAC
AAGTTAACAACAACAATTGCATTCATTTTATGTTTCAGGTTCAGGGGGAGGTGTGGGAGGTTTTTTAAAG
CAAGTAAAACCTCTACAAATGTGGTATGGCTGATTATGATCAGTCGACCGATGCCCTTGAGAGCCTTCAA
CCCAGTCAGCTCCTTCCGGTGGGCGCGGGGCATGACTATCGTCGCCGCACTTATGACTGTCTTCTTTATC
ATGCAACTCGTAGGACAGGTGCCGGCAGCGCTCTGGGTCATTTTCGGCGAGGACCGCTTTCGCTGGAGCG
CGACGATGATCGGCCTGTCGCTTGCGGTATTCGGAATCTTGCACGCCCTCGCTCAAGCCTTCGTCACTGG
TCCCGCCACCAAACGTTTCGGCGAGAAGCAGGCCATTATCGCCGGCATGGCGGCCGACGCGCTGGGCTAC
GTCTTGCTGGCGTTCGCGACGCGAGGCTGGATGGCCTTCCCCATTATGATTCTTCTCGCTTCCGGCGGCA
TCGGGATGCCCGCGTTGCAGGCCATGCTGTCCAGGCAGGTAGATGACGACCATCAGGGACAGCTTCAAGG
ATCGCTCGCGGCTCTTACCAGCCAGCAAAAGGCCAGGAACCGTAAAAAGGCCGCGTTGCTGGCGTTTTTC
CATAGGCTCCGCCCCCCTGACGAGCATCACAAAAATCGACGCTCAAGTCAGAGGTGGCGAAACCCGACAG
GACTATAAAGATACCAGGCGTTTCCCCCTGGAAGCTCCCTCGTGCGCTCTCCTGTTCCGACCCTGCCGCT
TACCGGATACCTGTCCGCCTTTCTCCCTTCGGGAAGCGTGGCGCTTTCTCAATGCTCACGCTGTAGGTAT
CTCAGTTCGGTGTAGGTCGTTCGCTCCAAGCTGGGCTGTGTGCACGAACCCCCCGTTCAGCCCGACCGCT
GCGCCTTATCCGGTAACTATCGTCTTGAGTCCAACCCGGTAAGACACGACTTATCGCCACTGGCAGCAGC
CACTGGTAACAGGATTAGCAGAGCGAGGTATGTAGGCGGTGCTACAGAGTTCTTGAAGTGGTGGCCTAAC
TACGGCTACACTAGAAGGACAGTATTTGGTATCTGCGCTCTGCTGAAGCCAGTTACCTTCGGAAAAAGAG
TTGGTAGCTCTTGATCCGGCAAACAAACCACCGCTGGTAGCGGTGGTTTTTTTGTTTGCAAGCAGCAGAT
TACGCGCAGAAAAAAAGGATCTCAAGAAGATCCTTTGATCTTTTCTACGGGGTCTGACGCTCAGTGGAAC
GAAAACTCACGTTAAGGGATTTTGGTCATGAGATTATCAAAAAGGATCTTCACCTAGATCCTTTTAAATT
AAAAATGAAGTTTTAAATCAATCTAAAGTATATATGAGTAAACTTGGTCTGACAGTTACCAATGCTTAAT
CAGTGAGGCACCTATCTCAGCGATCTGTCTATTTCGTTCATCCATAGTTGCCTGACTCCCCGTCGTGTAG
ATAACTACGATACGGGAGGGCTTACCATCTGGCCCCAGTGCTGCAATGATACCGCGAGACCCACGCTCAC
CGGCTCCAGATTTATCAGCAATAAACCAGCCAGCCGGAAGGGCCGAGCGCAGAAGTGGTCCTGCAACTTT
ATCCGCCTCCATCCAGTCTATTAATTGTTGCCGGGAAGCTAGAGTAAGTAGTTCGCCAGTTAATAGTTTG
CGCAACGTTGTTGCCATTGCTGCAGGCATCGTGGTGTCACGCTCGTCGTTTGGTATGGCTTCATTCAGCT
CCGGTTCCCAACGATCAAGGCGAGTTACATGATCCCCCATGTTGTGCAAAAAAGCGGTTAGCTCCTTCGG
TCCTCCGATCGTTGTCAGAAGTAAGTTGGCCGCAGTGTTATCACTCATGGTTATGGCAGCACTGCATAAT
TCTCTTACTGTCATGCCATCCGTAAGATGCTTTTCTGTGACTGGTGAGTACTCAACCAAGTCATTCTGAG
AATAGTGTATGCGGCGACCGAGTTGCTCTTGCCCGGCGTCAACACGGGATAATACCGCGCCACATAGCAG
AACTTTAAAAGTGCTCATCATTGGAAAACGTTCTTCGGGGCGAAAACTCTCAAGGATCTTACCGCTGTTG
AGATCCAGTTCGATGTAACCCACTCGTGCACCCAACTGATCTTCAGCATCTTTTACTTTCACCAGCGTTT
CTGGGTGAGCAAAAACAGGAAGGCAAAATGCCGCAAAAAAGGGAATAAGGGCGACACGGAAATGTTGAAT
ACTCATACTCTTCCTTTTTCAATATTATTGAAGCATTTATCAGGGTTATTGTCTCATGAGCGGATACATA
TTTGAATGTATTTAGAAAAATAAACAAATAGGGGTTCCGCGCACATTTCCCCGAAAAGTGCCACCTGACG
TCTAAGAAACCATTATTATCATGACATTAACCTATAAAAATAGGCGTATCACGAGGCCCTTTCGT
Features (pLannotate 1.2.2; 11 found; start..end, strand, type, name):
     56..2568    +  promoter       Ac5 promoter: Drosophila melanogaster actin 5C promoter
   2588..2653    +  CDS            N (fragment): REGN_LAMBD - Experimental evidence at protein level: Swiss-Prot protein existence level 1. Plays a role as a transcriptional antitermination factor that allows the virus to initiate its lytic phase. Activates expression of the delayed viral early genes by modifying host RNA polymerase (RNAP) into a form that is resistant to termination signals. This antitermination function requires the host NusA protein which serves to stabilize the interaction between antitermination protein N and host RNA polymerase. From Escherichia phage lambda (Bacteriophage lambda).
   2678..2704    +  CDS            3xHA (fragment): three tandem HA epitope tags
   2732..5719    +  CDS            smg: SMG_DROME - Experimental evidence at protein level: Swiss-Prot protein existence level 1. Translation regulator that binds to the 3'-UTR of specific mRNAs such as nanos (nos) and prevents their translation. Prevents translation of unlocalized nos in the bulk cytoplasm via the recruitment of cup. From Drosophila melanogaster (Fruit fly).
   5750..5791    +  CDS            V5 tag: epitope tag from simian virus 5
   5891..6025    -  polyA_signal   SV40 poly(A) signal: SV40 polyadenylation signal
   6048..6132    -  CDS            large T antigen (fragment): large T antigen from SV40 (simian virus 40)
   6133..6603    +  CDS            TcR (fragment): tetracycline efflux protein; tet; confers resistance to tetracycline
   6647..7235    -  rep_origin     ori: high-copy-number ColE1/pMB1/pBR322/pUC origin of replication
   7406..8266    -  CDS            AmpR: β-lactamase; bla; confers resistance to ampicillin, carbenicillin, and related antibiotics
   8267..8371    -  promoter       AmpR promoter: bla
