[The description below was written by a language model from this plasmid's Addgene catalogue record and pLannotate feature annotations shown in this document.]
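Description:
pAc5.1B-lambdaN-HA-DmSmaug-K606AR609A-V5His6_C is an 8,465 nt insect expression plasmid. The catalogue lists the backbone as unknown, although the name and the annotated parts point to a pAc5.1-type vector. It is propagated in E. coli through a ColE1/pUC-family origin and selected with ampicillin via the bla gene and its own promoter. The catalogue describes it as low copy, even though this origin type is generally annotated as high copy. Short fragments matching a tetracycline resistance gene and SV40 large T antigen are also detected; these look like non-functional backbone remnants rather than working elements.

The expression cassette is driven by the Drosophila melanogaster actin 5C promoter, a strong constitutive promoter commonly used in cultured fly cells, and is followed by an SV40 polyadenylation signal. The open reading frame begins with a fragment of the bacteriophage lambda N protein, then an HA epitope (annotated as a partial match to a 3xHA element), then the coding sequence of Drosophila Smaug (smg), a translational regulator that binds the 3' UTRs of mRNAs such as nanos. A V5 tag lies downstream; the His6 tag implied by the name is not annotated, and the record does not say whether the C-terminal tags are translated in frame.

The insert carries the K606A and R609A substitutions. It also has ten silent changes and a deletion of residues 961–963 relative to the NCBI reference. The record does not state the functional consequence of the substitutions. The lambdaN peptide is typically used to tether a fusion protein to reporter mRNAs containing BoxB hairpins. This suggests use in tethering assays of Smaug-mediated repression in insect cells, though the stated purpose is simply insect expression of the mutant protein.
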