Addgene plasmid #146016: pAc5.1B-lambdaN-HA-DmSmaug-K606AR609A-V5His6_C
Purpose: Insect Expression of DmSmaug-K606AR609A
Depositing lab: Elisa Izaurralde. Depositing organization: Max Planck Institute for Developmental Biology.
Backbone
  Vector backbone: Unknown
  Vector type: Insect Expression
Growth in bacteria
  Bacterial resistance: Ampicillin, 100 μg/mL
  Growth temperature: 37°C
  Growth strain: DH5alpha
  Copy number: Low Copy
Gene/Insert
  Gene/Insert name: DmSmaug-K606AR609A
  Species: D. melanogaster (fly)
  Mutation: 10 silent mutations and a deletion of the AA 961-963 compared to the sequence given by NCBI: NM_079263.2
  Entrez Gene: smg (a.k.a. Dmel_CG5263, CG5263, D69, Dmel\CG5263, SMG, SmG, Smaug, Smg, anon-D69, anonD69)
  Cloning method: Unknown
Terms and licenses: Academic/Nonprofit Terms; Industry Terms: Not Available to Industry
Depositor comments: Plasmids from this collection were made available to the research community and donated after the lab closed. Please note that the sequence provided by the depositing laboratory may be theoretical/predicted or based on Sanger sequencing results. There may be discrepancies between sequencing results obtained by Addgene and the depositor sequence. If an Addgene verified sequence is not available, please contact before placing your order to request that our lab fully sequence the plasmid.
How to cite: pAc5.1B-lambdaN-HA-DmSmaug-K606AR609A-V5His6_C was a gift from Elisa Izaurralde (Addgene plasmid # 146016 ; http://n2t.net/addgene:146016 ; RRID:Addgene_146016)
